Addgene plasmid #214282: pIRES-mCerulean-FRB-RhoA/N12-RhoA/13C(Q63L)-FKBP-mVenus-CAAX
Depositing lab: Cliff Stains. Publication: Standardized Parts for Activation of Small GTPase Signaling in Living Cells. He Y, Faulkner BM, Roberti MA, Bassford DK, Stains C. Angew Chem Int Ed Engl. 2024 Jul 26:e202403499. doi: 10.1002/anie.202403499. PubMed 39058298.
Backbone
  Vector backbone: pIRES
  Backbone manufacturer: Takara Bio
  Backbone size w/o insert (bp): 6105
  Vector type: Mammalian Expression
  Selectable markers: Neomycin (select with G418)
Growth in bacteria
  Bacterial resistance: Ampicillin, 100 μg/mL
  Growth temperature: 37°C
  Growth strain: NEB Stable
  Copy number: High Copy
Gene/Insert 1
  Gene/Insert name: Split-RhoA fragments fused with CIDs and FPs (alt name: mCerulean-FRB-RhoA/N12)
  Species: H. sapiens (human)
  Insert size (bp): 1104
  Entrez Gene: RHOA (a.k.a. ARH12, ARHA, EDFAOB, RHO12, RHOH12)
  Promoter: CMV
  Tag / fusion protein: mCerulean (on insert 1) (N terminal on insert)
  Cloning method: Restriction Enzyme; 5′ cloning site NheI (not destroyed); 3′ cloning site EcoRI (not destroyed)
  Sequencing primers: 5′ n/a
Gene/Insert 2
  Gene/Insert name: ras homolog family member A (alt name: RhoA/13C(Q63L)-FKBP-mVenus-CAAX)
  Species: H. sapiens (human)
  Insert size (bp): 1692
  Mutation: RhoA-Q63L
  Entrez Gene: RHOA (a.k.a. ARH12, ARHA, EDFAOB, RHO12, RHOH12)
  Promoter: CMV
  Tag / fusion protein: mVenus (on insert 2) (C terminal on insert)
  Cloning method: Restriction Enzyme; 5′ cloning site XbaI (not destroyed); 3′ cloning site NotI (not destroyed)
  Sequencing primers: 5′ n/a
Terms and licenses: Academic/Nonprofit Terms; Industry Terms: Not Available to Industry
Depositor comments: The plasmid will express two separate inserts, which include split-GTPase fragments that are fused with different CIDs and FPs
How to cite: pIRES-mCerulean-FRB-RhoA/N12-RhoA/13C(Q63L)-FKBP-mVenus-CAAX was a gift from Cliff Stains (Addgene plasmid # 214282 ; http://n2t.net/addgene:214282 ; RRID:Addgene_214282)
