[The description below was written by a language model from this plasmid's Addgene catalogue record and pLannotate feature annotations shown in this document.]
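Description:
pIRES-mCerulean-FRB-RhoA/N12-RhoA/13C(Q63L)-FKBP-mVenus-CAAX is a bicistronic mammalian expression plasmid of about 8.9 kb built on the Takara pIRES backbone. It is propagated in E. coli through a high-copy ColE1/pUC-type origin with ampicillin selection (AmpR). An SV40 early promoter-driven neo cassette with a synthetic poly(A) signal allows G418 selection of transfected mammalian cells. An f1 origin and flanking T7 and T3 promoter sequences are also carried over from the backbone.

The payload is a single transcription unit driven by the CMV enhancer/promoter, followed by a chimeric intron and terminated by an SV40 poly(A) signal. Two open reading frames are separated by an EMCV IRES, so both proteins are translated from one mRNA. The first cistron encodes mCerulean fused to the FRB domain and a short N-terminal fragment of human RhoA (RhoA/N12). The second encodes the remaining C-terminal portion of RhoA carrying the constitutively activating Q63L mutation, fused to an FKBP domain, mVenus and a CAAX motif, which normally directs membrane targeting by prenylation. The automated annotation labels the FKBP segment as the F36V variant (DmrB), whereas the catalogue entry simply calls it FKBP, so the exact variant should be checked against the sequence.

FRB and FKBP form a chemically induced dimerization pair, classically brought together by rapamycin or its analogues. The design therefore appears intended to reassemble the split RhoA fragments on addition of a dimerizer, giving small-molecule control over RhoA signalling in living cells. The cyan and yellow fluorescent proteins report the expression and localization of each half.
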