Features (pLannotate 1.2.2; 25 found; start..end, strand, type, name):
    130..181     +  misc_feature   bom (fragment): basis of mobility region from pBR322
    209..637     -  rep_origin     f1 ori (sequence partly withheld): f1 bacteriophage origin of replication; arrow indicates direction of (+) strand synthesis
    641..708     -  CDS            lacZα (fragment): LacZα fragment of β-galactosidase; lacZ fragment
    732..800     +  CDS            large T antigen (fragment): large T antigen from SV40 (simian virus 40)
    823..944     +  polyA_signal   SV40 poly(A) signal: SV40 polyadenylation signal
    962..979     +  promoter       T3 promoter (fragment): promoter for bacteriophage T3 RNA polymerase
   1036..1749    -  CDS            mVenus: mVenus is a basic (constitutively fluorescent) yellow fluorescent protein published in 2006, derived from Aequorea victoria. It is reported to be a rapidly-maturing monomer with moderate acid sensitivity.
   1774..2094    -  CDS            DmrB: F36V mutant of FK506-binding protein FKBP12 binds synthetic ligands that do not bind wild-type FKBP
   2185..2682    -  CDS            RhoA (Q63L) (fragment): constitutively active mutant of human Rho family small GTPase RhoA
   2713..3175    -  misc_feature   IRES: internal ribosome entry site (IRES) of the encephalomyocarditis virus (EMCV)
   3345..3387    -  CDS            RhoA (Q63L) (fragment): constitutively active mutant of human Rho family small GTPase RhoA
   3442..3709    -  CDS            FRB (fragment) (sequence partly withheld): FKBP-rapamycin binding domain of human FRAP
   3733..4449    -  CDS            mCerulean: mCerulean is a basic (constitutively fluorescent) cyan fluorescent protein published in 2005, derived from Aequorea victoria. It is reported to be a very rapidly-maturing monomer.
   4455..4473    -  promoter       T7 promoter: promoter for bacteriophage T7 RNA polymerase
   4518..4650    -  intron         chimeric intron: chimera between introns from human β-globin and immunoglobulin heavy chain genes
   4811..5022    -  promoter       CMV promoter: human cytomegalovirus (CMV) immediate early promoter
   5023..5400    -  enhancer       CMV enhancer: human cytomegalovirus immediate early enhancer
   5613..6201    -  rep_origin     ori: high-copy-number ColE1/pMB1/pBR322/pUC origin of replication
   6372..7232    -  CDS            AmpR: β-lactamase; bla; confers resistance to ampicillin, carbenicillin, and related antibiotics
   7233..7337    -  promoter       AmpR promoter: bla
   7432..7467    +  CDS            rop (fragment): Rop protein, which maintains plasmids at low copy number; rop
   7569..7623    +  misc_feature   bom (fragment): basis of mobility region from pBR322
   7643..7691    -  polyA_signal   poly(A) signal: synthetic polyadenylation signal
   7758..8549    -  CDS            neo: KKA2_KLEPN - Also known as kan, nptII. Experimental evidence at protein level: Swiss-Prot protein existence level 1. Resistance to kanamycin, neomycin, paromomycin, ribostamycin, butirosin and gentamicin B. From Klebsiella pneumoniae.
   8600..65      -  promoter       SV40 promoter (across the origin): SV40 enhancer and early promoter
>Addgene plasmid #214282 | pIRES-mCerulean-FRB-RhoA/N12-RhoA/13C(Q63L)-FKBP-mVenus-CAAX | addgene full sequence | sequence record 422245 | Addgene NGS Result
GGGAGCCTGGGGACTTTCCACACCCTAACTGACACACATTCCACAGCTGGTTCTTTCCGCCTCAGAAGGT
ACCTAACCAAGTTCCTCTTTCAGAGGTTATTTCAGGCCATGGTGCTGCGCAGATCCGCGTATGCGGTGTG
AAATACCGCACAGATGCGTAAGGAGAAAATACCGCATCAGGAAATTGTAAGCGTTAATATTTTGTTAAAA
TTCGCGTTAAATTTTTGTTAAATCAGCTCATTTTTTAACCAATAGGCCGAAATCGGCAAAATCCCTTATA
AATCAAAAGAATAGACCGAGATAGGGT
[37 nt withheld, positions 308-344]
AAAGAACGTGGACTCCAACGTCAAAGG
[49 nt withheld, positions 372-420]
T
[91 nt withheld, positions 422-512]
G
[124 nt withheld, positions 514-637]
CCATTCGCCATTCAGGCTGCGCAACTGTTGGGAAGGGCGATCGGTGCGGGCCTCTTCGCTATTACGCCAG
CCCGGATCGATCCTTATCGGATTTTACCACATTTGTAGAGGTTTTACTTGCTTTAAAAAACCTCCCACAT
CTCCCCCTGAACCTGAAACATAAAATGAATGCAATTGTTGTTGTTAACTTGTTTATTGCAGCTTATAATG
GTTACAAATAAAGCAATAGCATCACAAATTTCACAAATAAAGCATTTTTTTCACTGCATTCTAGTTGTGG
TTTGTCCAAACTCATCAATGTATCTTATCATGTCTGCTCGAAGCATTAACCCTCACTAAAGGGAAGCGGC
CGCTTACATAATCACGCATTTGGTCTTGCTCTTTTTCTTCTTTTTTTTCTTGTACAGCTCGTCCATGCCG
AGAGTGATCCCGGCGGCGGTCACGAACTCCAGCAGGACCATGTGATCGCGCTTCTCGTTGGGGTCTTTGC
TCAGCTTGGACTGGTAGCTCAGGTAGTGGTTGTCGGGCAGCAGCACGGGGCCGTCGCCGATGGGGGTGTT
CTGCTGGTAGTGGTCGGCGAGCTGCACGCCGCCGTCCTCGATGTTGTGGCGGATCTTGAAGTTGGCCTTG
ATGCCGTTCTTCTGCTTGTCGGCGGTGATATAGACGTTGTGGCTGTTGTAGTTGTACTCCAGCTTGTGCC
CCAGGATGTTGCCGTCCTCCTTGAAGTCGATGCCCTTCAGCTCGATGCGGTTCACCAGGGTGTCGCCCTC
GAACTTCACCTCGGCGCGGGTCTTGTAGTTGCCGTCGTCCTTGAAGAAGATGGTGCGCTCCTGGACGTAG
CCTTCGGGCATGGCGGACTTGAAGAAGTCGTGCTGCTTCATGTGGTCGGGGTAGCGGGCGAAGCACTGCA
GGCCGTAGCCGAGGGTGGTCACGAGGGTGGGCCAGGGCACGGGCAGCTTGCCGGTGGTGCAGATGAGCTT
CAGGGTCAGCTTGCCGTAGGTGGCATCGCCCTCGCCCTCGCCGGACACGCTGAACTTGTGGCCGTTTACG
TCGCCGTCCAGCTCGACCAGGATGGGCACCACCCCGGTGAACAGCTCCTCGCCCTTGCTCACACCTCCGC
CAGATGAGCCACCGCCTTCCAGTTTTAGAAGCTCCACATCGAAGACGAGAGTGGCATGTGGTGGGATGAT
GCCTGGGTGCCCAGTGGCACCATAGGCATAATCTGGAGATATAGTCAGTTTGGCTCTCTGACCCACACTC
ATCTGGGCAACCCCTTCTTCCCAGCCTCGGATCACCTCCTGCTTGCCTAGCATAAACTTAAAGGGCTTGT
TTCTGTCCCGGGAGGAATCAAATTTCTTTCCATCTTCAAGCATCCCGGTGTAGTGCACCACGCAGGTCTG
GCCGCGCTTGGGGAAGGTGCGCCCGTCTCCTGGGGAGATGGTTTCCACCTGCACTCCGCCCCGGGACGCG
TACGAGATCTGACCTCCGCCAGATGAGCCACCTCCCTGCAGGCGCGCCGTGTACACGAGCTCCCAATTGG
GATCCCCAGCTTGCAGAGCAGCTCTCGTAGCCATTTCAAAAACCTCTCTCACTCCATCTTTGGTCTTTGC
TGAACACTCCATGTACCCAAAAGCGCCAATCCTGTTTGCCATATCTCTGCCTTCTTCAGGTTTCACCGGC
TCCTGCTTCATCTTGGCTAGCTCCCGCCTTGTGTGCTCATCATTCCGAAGATCCTTCTTATTCCCAACCA
GGATGATGGGCACGTTGGGACAGAAATGCTTGACTTCTGGGGTCCACTTTTCTGGGATGTTTTCTAAACT
ATCAGGGCTGTCGATGGAAAAACACATCAGTATAACATCGGTATCTGGGTAGGAGAGGGGCCTCAGGCGA
TCATAATCTTCCAGCCCAGCTGTGTCCCACAAAGCCAACTCTACCTGCTTTCCATCCACCTCGATATCTG
CCACATAGTTCTCAAACACTGTGGGCACATACACCTCTGGGAACTGATCCTTGCTGAAGACTATGAGCAA
GCATGTCTTTCCACACATTCTAGAGGATCCCGGGTTGTGGCAAGCTTATCATCGTGTTTTTCAAAGGAAA
ACCACGTCCCCGTGGTTCGGGGGGCCTAGACGTTTTTTTAACCTCGACTAAACACATGTAAAGCATGTGC
ACCGAGGCCCCAGATCAGATCCCATACAATGGGGTACCTTCTGGGCATCCTTCAGCCCCTTGTTGAATAC
GCTTGAGGAGAGCCATTTGACTCTTTCCACAACTATCCAACTCACAACGTGGCACTGGGGTTGTGCCGCC
TTTGCAGGTGTATCTTATACACGTGGCTTTTGGCCGCAGAGGCACCTGTCGCCAGGTGGGGGGTTCCGCT
GCCTGCAAAGGGTCGCTACAGACGTTGTTTGTCTTCAAGAAGCTTCCAGAGGAACTGCTTCCTTCACGAC
ATTCAACAGACCTTGCATTCCTTTGGCGAGAGGGGAAAGACCCCTAGGAATGCTCGTCAAGAAGACAGGG
CCAGGTTTCCGGGCCCTCACATTGCCAAAAGACGGCAATATGGTGGAAAATAACATATAGACAAACGCAC
ACCGGCCTTATTCCAAGCGGCTTCGGCCAGTAACGTTAGGGGGGGGGGAGGGAGAGGGGGGGGGGGGAGA
GGGGCGGAATTGGCCGCCCTAGATGCATGCTCGACGCGTGAATTCTTAGGCTCCATCACCAACAATCACC
AGTTTCTTCCGGATGGCAGCGAGCTCACCTCCGCCAGATGAGCCACCGCCCCGGGACGCGTACGAGATCT
G
[270 nt withheld, positions 3439-3708]
ACCTCCGCCAGATGAGCCACCGCCCTTGTACAGCTCGTCCATGCCGAGAGTGATCCCGGCGGCGGTCACG
AACTCCAGCAGGACCATGTGATCGCGCTTCTCGTTGGGGTCTTTGCTCAGCTTGGACTGGGTGCTCAGGT
AGTGGTTGTCGGGCAGCAGCACGGGGCCGTCGCCGATGGGGGTGTTCTGCTGGTAGTGGTCGGCGAGCTG
CACGCTGCCGTCCTCGATGTTGTGGCGGATCTTGAAGTTGGCCTTGATGCCGTTCTTCTGCTTGTCGGCG
GTGATATAGACGTTGTCGCTGATGGCGTTGTACTCCAGCTTGTGCCCCAGGATGTTGCCGTCCTCCTTGA
AGTCGATGCCCTTCAGCTCGATGCGGTTCACCAGGGTGTCGCCCTCGAACTTCACCTCGGCGCGGGTCTT
GTAGTTGCCGTCGTCCTTGAAGAAGATGGTGCGCTCCTGGACGTAGCCTTCGGGCATGGCGGACTTGAAG
AAGTCGTGCTGCTTCATGTGGTCGGGGTAGCGGGCGAAGCACTGCACGCCCCAGGTCAGGGTGGTCACGA
GGGTGGGCCAGGGCACGGGCAGCTTGCCGGTGGTGCAGATGAACTTCAGGGTCAGCTTGCCGTAGGTGGC
ATCGCCCTCGCCCTCGCCGGACACGCTGAACTTGTGGCCGTTTACGTCGCCGTCCAGCTCGACCAGGATG
GGCACCACCCCGGTGAACAGCTCCTCGCCCTTGCTCACCATGCTAGCCTATAGTGAGTCGTATTAAGTAC
TCTAGCCTTAAGAGCTGTAATTGAACTGGGAGTGGACACCTGTGGAGAGAAAGGCAAAGTGGATGTCAGT
AAGACCAATAGGTGCCTATCAGAAACGCAAGAGTCTTCTCTGTCTCGACAAGCCCAGTTTCTATTGGTCT
CCTTAAACCTGTCTTGTAACCTTGATACTTACCTGCCCAGTGCCTCACGACCAACTTCTGCAAGGCTACC
TTAAGAGAGTCACTGCAGCTTAAGTTCGAGACTGTTGTGTCAGAAGCACTGACTGCGTTAGCAATTTAAC
TGTGATAAACTACCGCAATAAAGCTTCTAGTGATCTGACGGTTCACTAAACGAGCTCTGCTTATATAGAC
CTCCCACCGTACACGCCTACCGCCCATTTGCGTCAACGGGGCGGGCGATCGCAGTTGTTACGACATTTTG
GAAAGTCCCGTTGATTTTGGTGCCAAAACAAACTCCCATTGACGTCAATGGGGTGGAGACTTGGAAATCC
CCGTGAGTCAAACCGCTATCCACGCCCATTGGTGTACTGCCAAAACCGCATCACCATGGTAATAGCGATG
ACTAATACGTAGATGTACTGCCAAGTAGGAAAGTCCCGTAAGGTCATGTACTGGGCATAATGCCAGGCGG
GCCATTTACCGTCATTGACGTCAATAGGGGGCGGACTTGGCATATGATACACTTGATGTACTGCCAAGTG
GGCAGTTTACCGTAAATACTCCACCCATTGACGTCAATGGAAAGTCCCTATTGGCGTTACTATGGGAACA
TACGTCATTATTGACGTCAATGGGCGGGGGTCGTTGGGCGGTCAGCCAGGCGGGCCATTTACCGTAAGTT
ATGTAACGCGGAACTCCATATATGGGCTATGAACTAATGACCCCGTAATTGATTACTATTAATAACTAGT
CAATAATCAATGCCAACATGGCGGTCATATTGGACATGAGCCAATATAAATGTACATATTATGATATAGA
TACAACGTATGCAATGGCCAATAGCCAATATTGATTTATGCTATATAACCAATGAATAATATGGCTAATG
GCCAATATTGAAGATCTGTCGAGCCATGTGAGCAAAAGGCCAGCAAAAGGCCAGGAACCGTAAAAAGGCC
GCGTTGCTGGCGTTTTTCCATAGGCTCCGCCCCCCTGACGAGCATCACAAAAATCGACGCTCAAGTCAGA
GGTGGCGAAACCCGACAGGACTATAAAGATACCAGGCGTTTCCCCCTGGAAGCTCCCTCGTGCGCTCTCC
TGTTCCGACCCTGCCGCTTACCGGATACCTGTCCGCCTTTCTCCCTTCGGGAAGCGTGGCGCTTTCTCAT
AGCTCACGCTGTAGGTATCTCAGTTCGGTGTAGGTCGTTCGCTCCAAGCTGGGCTGTGTGCACGAACCCC
CCGTTCAGCCCGACCGCTGCGCCTTATCCGGTAACTATCGTCTTGAGTCCAACCCGGTAAGACACGACTT
ATCGCCACTGGCAGCAGCCACTGGTAACAGGATTAGCAGAGCGAGGTATGTAGGCGGTGCTACAGAGTTC
TTGAAGTGGTGGCCTAACTACGGCTACACTAGAAGAACAGTATTTGGTATCTGCGCTCTGCTGAAGCCAG
TTACCTTCGGAAAAAGAGTTGGTAGCTCTTGATCCGGCAAACAAACCACCGCTGGTAGCGGTGGTTTTTT
TGTTTGCAAGCAGCAGATTACGCGCAGAAAAAAAGGATCTCAAGAAGATCCTTTGATCTTTTCTACGGGG
TCTGACGCTCAGTGGAACGAAAACTCACGTTAAGGGATTTTGGTCATGAGATTATCAAAAAGGATCTTCA
CCTAGATCCTTTTAAATTAAAAATGAAGTTTTAAATCAATCTAAAGTATATATGAGTAAACTTGGTCTGA
CAGTTACCAATGCTTAATCAGTGAGGCACCTATCTCAGCGATCTGTCTATTTCGTTCATCCATAGTTGCC
TGACTCCCCGTCGTGTAGATAACTACGATACGGGAGGGCTTACCATCTGGCCCCAGTGCTGCAATGATAC
CGCGAGACCCACGCTCACCGGCTCCAGATTTATCAGCAATAAACCAGCCAGCCGGAAGGGCCGAGCGCAG
AAGTGGTCCTGCAACTTTATCCGCCTCCATCCAGTCTATTAATTGTTGCCGGGAAGCTAGAGTAAGTAGT
TCGCCAGTTAATAGTTTGCGCAACGTTGTTGCCATTGCTACAGGCATCGTGGTGTCACGCTCGTCGTTTG
GTATGGCTTCATTCAGCTCCGGTTCCCAACGATCAAGGCGAGTTACATGATCCCCCATGTTGTGCAAAAA
AGCGGTTAGCTCCTTCGGTCCTCCGATCGTTGTCAGAAGTAAGTTGGCCGCAGTGTTATCACTCATGGTT
ATGGCAGCACTGCATAATTCTCTTACTGTCATGCCATCCGTAAGATGCTTTTCTGTGACTGGTGAGTACT
CAACCAAGTCATTCTGAGAATAGTGTATGCGGCGACCGAGTTGCTCTTGCCCGGCGTCAATACGGGATAA
TACCGCGCCACATAGCAGAACTTTAAAAGTGCTCATCATTGGAAAACGTTCTTCGGGGCGAAAACTCTCA
AGGATCTTACCGCTGTTGAGATCCAGTTCGATGTAACCCACTCGTGCACCCAACTGATCTTCAGCATCTT
TTACTTTCACCAGCGTTTCTGGGTGAGCAAAAACAGGAAGGCAAAATGCCGCAAAAAAGGGAATAAGGGC
GACACGGAAATGTTGAATACTCATACTCTTCCTTTTTCAATATTATTGAAGCATTTATCAGGGTTATTGT
CTCATGAGCGGATACATATTTGAATGTATTTAGAAAAATAAACAAATAGGGGTTCCGCGCACATTTCCCC
GAAAAGTGCCACCTGACGTCTAAGAAACCATTATTATCATGACATTAACCTATAAAAATAGGCGTATCAC
GAGGCCCTTTCGTCTCGCGCGTTTCGGTGATGACGGTGAAAACCTCTGACACATGCAGCTCCCGGAGACG
GTCACAGCTTGTCTGTAAGCGGATGCCGGGAGCAGACAAGCCCGTCAGGGCGCGTCAGCGGGTGTTGGCG
GGTGTCGGGGCTGGCTTAACTATGCGGCATCAGAGCAGATTGTACTGAGAGTGCACCATACGCGGATCCT
TATCGCTATCGATTCACACAAAAAACCAACACACAGATGTAATGAAAATAAAGATATTTTATTGCGGCCA
TCGTGATGGCAGGTTGGGCGTCGCTTGGTCGGTCATTTCGAACCCCAGAGTCCCGCTCAGAAGAACTCGT
CAAGAAGGCGATAGAAGGCGATGCGCTGCGAATCGGGAGCGGCGATACCGTAAAGCACGAGGAAGCGGTC
AGCCCATTCGCCGCCAAGCTCTTCAGCAATATCACGGGTAGCCAACGCTATGTCCTGATAGCGGTCCGCC
ACACCCAGCCGGCCACAGTCGATGAATCCAGAAAAGCGGCCATTTTCCACCATGATATTCGGCAAGCAGG
CATCGCCATGGGTCACGACGAGATCCTCGCCGTCGGGCATGCGCGCCTTGAGCCTGGCGAACAGTTCGGC
TGGCGCGAGCCCCTGATGCTCTTCGTCCAGATCATCCTGATCGACAAGACCGGCTTCCATCCGAGTACGT
GCTCGCTCGATGCGATGTTTCGCTTGGTGGTCGAATGGGCAGGTAGCCGGATCAAGCGTATGCAGCCGCC
GCATTGCATCAGCCATGATGGATACTTTCTCGGCAGGAGCAAGGTGAGATGACAGGAGATCCTGCCCCGG
CACTTCGCCCAATAGCAGCCAGTCCCTTCCCGCTTCAGTGACAACGTCGAGCACAGCTGCGCAAGGAACG
CCCGTCGTGGCCAGCCACGATAGCCGCGCTGCCTCGTCCTGCAGTTCATTCAGGGCACCGGACAGGTCGG
TCTTGACAAAAAGAACCGGGCGCCCCTGCGCTGACAGCCGGAACACGGCGGCATCAGAGCAGCCGATTGT
CTGTTGTGCCCAGTCATAGCCGAATAGCCTCTCCACCCAAGCGGCCGGAGAACCTGCGTGCAATCCATCT
TGTTCAATCATGGTGGCTCTAGCCTTAAGTTCGAGACTGTTGTGTCAGAAGAATCAAGCTTTTTGCAAAA
GCCTAGGCCTCCAAAAAAGCCTCCTCACTACTTCTGGAATAGCTCAGAGGCCGAGGCGGCCTCGGCCTCT
GCATAAATAAAAAAAATTAGTCAGCCATGGGGCGGAGAATGGGCGGAACTGGGCGGAGTTAGGGGCGGGA
TGGGCGGAGTTAGGGGCGGGACTATGGTTGCTGACTAATTGAGATGCATGCTTTGCATACTTCTGCCTGC
TGGGGAGCCTGGGGACTTTCCACACCTGGTTGCTGACTAATTGAGATGCATGCTTTGCATACTTCTGCCT
GCTG
